>Addgene plasmid #19164 | pRShygro shID3#1 | addgene partial sequence | sequence record 24510 | pBABE-5
CGGAATGATCTCTCGAGGTCGAGGTATCGATAAGCTTTTCCAAAAAGGTGACTTTCTGTAACAATTCTCT
TGAAATTGTTACAGAAAGTCACCGGGGATCTGTGGTCTCATACAGAACTTATAAGATTCCCAAATCCAAA
GACATTTCACGTTTATGGTGATTTCCCAGAACACATAGCGACATGCAAATATTGCAGGGCGCCACTCCCC
TGTCCCTCACAGCCATCTTCCTGCCAGGGCGCACGCGCGCTGGGTGTTCCCGCCTAGTGACACTGGGCCC
GCGATTCCTTGGAGCGGGTTGATGACGTCAGCGTTCGAATTCTACCGGGTAGGGGAGGCGCTTTTCCCAA
GGCAGTCTGGAGCATGCGCTTTAGCAGCCCCGCTGGGCACTTGGCGCTACACAAGTGGCCTCTGGCCTCG
CACACATTCCACATCCACCGGTAGGCGCCAACCGGCTCCGTTCTTTGGTGGCCCCTTCGCGCCACCTTCT
ACTCCTCCCCTAGTCAGGAAGTTCCCCCCCGCCCCGCAGCTCGCGTCGTGCAGGACGTGACAAATGGAAG
TAGCACGTCTCACTAGTCTCGTGCAGATGGACAGCACCGCTGAGCAATGGAAGCGGGTAGGCCTTTGGGG
CAGCGGCCAATAGCAGCTTTGCTCCTTCGCTTTCTGGGCTCAGAGGCTGGAGGNNNGTGNGGNNNGGGGC
GGGCTTCAGGGGCGGGCTCANGGGNGGGGGCGGGCCAAGAAAGTTCTCNGAANGNCCCGNATTTTGCANT
TTAAAAAGNCNCTGTNNTGCCGCGCTGTTCTCNN
