[The description below was written by a language model from this plasmid's Addgene catalogue record.]
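Description:
pRShygro shID3#1 is a retroviral RNA interference vector built on the pRetroSuper-Hygro backbone (about 6.4 kb without insert) and designed to stably knock down human ID3 (inhibitor of DNA binding 3, also known as HEIR-1 or bHLHb25) in mammalian cells. It is propagated in E. coli as a high-copy plasmid under ampicillin selection. After packaging into retroviral particles and transduction of target cells, cells that have integrated the provirus are selected with hygromycin.

The payload is a 64 bp insert, cloned by restriction enzyme digestion, that encodes a small hairpin RNA directed against the ID3 transcript. Once transcribed, such a hairpin is processed by the cellular RNAi machinery into a small interfering RNA that guides degradation of the target mRNA. The "#1" in the name suggests it is one of several independent hairpins against the same gene, a common way to control for off-target effects. The record does not name the promoter that drives the hairpin. Vectors of the pRetroSuper family generally use an RNA polymerase III promoter for this purpose, but that cannot be confirmed here. No feature table was supplied, and sequence details are deferred to the depositor's own map, so the arrangement of the long terminal repeats, packaging signal and hygromycin cassette is not documented in the record.

The associated publication concerns the role of ID genes in tumor reinitiation during lung metastasis of breast cancer, which fits use of this construct for stable ID3 loss-of-function studies in human cancer cell lines.
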