Addgene plasmid #19164: pRShygro shID3#1
Depositing lab: Joan Massague. Depositing organization: Memorial Sloan-Kettering Cancer Center. Publication: ID genes mediate tumor reinitiation during breast cancer lung metastasis. Gupta GP, Perk J, Acharyya S, de Candia P, Mittal V, Todorova-Manova K, Gerald WL, Brogi E, Benezra R, Massague J. Proc Natl Acad Sci U S A. 2007 Dec 4. 104(49):19506-11. 10.1073/pnas.0709185104 PubMed 18048329.
Backbone
  Vector backbone: pRetroSuper-Hygro
  Backbone size w/o insert (bp): 6400
  Vector type: Mammalian Expression, Retroviral, RNAi
  Selectable markers: Hygromycin
Growth in bacteria
  Bacterial resistance: Ampicillin, 100 μg/mL
  Growth temperature: 37°C
  Growth strain: DH5alpha
  Copy number: High Copy
Gene/Insert
  Gene/Insert name: small hairpin RNA against inhibitor of DNA binding 3 (alt name: HEIR-1)
  Species: H. sapiens (human)
  Insert size (bp): 64
  Entrez Gene: ID3 (a.k.a. HEIR-1, bHLHb25)
  Cloning method: Restriction Enzyme
  Sequencing primers: 5′ pBABE 5'
Terms and licenses: Academic/Nonprofit Terms; Industry Terms: Not Available to Industry
Depositor comments: See author's map for sequence details
How to cite: pRShygro shID3#1 was a gift from Joan Massague (Addgene plasmid # 19164 ; http://n2t.net/addgene:19164 ; RRID:Addgene_19164)
